>Addgene plasmid #154353 | pMAL-C2X dAmp/Kana+-2MT | addgene full sequence | sequence record 306820 | Addgene NGS Result
CCGACACCATCGAATGGTGCAAAACCTTTCGCGGTATGGCATGATAGCGCCCGGAAGAGAGTCAATTCAG
GGTGGTGAATGTGAAACCAGTAACGTTATACGATGTCGCAGAGTATGCCGGTGTCTCTTATCAGACCGTT
TCCCGCGTGGTGAACCAGGCCAGCCACGTTTCTGCGAAAACGCGGGAAAAAGTGGAAGCGGCGATGGCGG
AGCTGAATTACATTCCCAACCGCGTGGCACAACAACTGGCGGGCAAACAGTCGTTGCTGATTGGCGTTGC
CACCTCCAGTCTGGCCCTGCACGCGCCGTCGCAAATTGTCGCGGCGATTAAATCTCGCGCCGATCAACTG
GGTGCCAGCGTGGTGGTGTCGATGGTAGAACGAAGCGGCGTCGAAGCCTGTAAAGCGGCGGTGCACAATC
TTCTCGCGCAACGCGTCAGTGGGCTGATCATTAACTATCCGCTGGATGACCAGGATGCCATTGCTGTGGA
AGCTGCCTGCACTAATGTTCCGGCGTTATTTCTTGATGTCTCTGACCAGACACCCATCAACAGTATTATT
TTCTCCCATGAAGACGGTACGCGACTGGGCGTGGAGCATCTGGTCGCATTGGGTCACCAGCAAATCGCGC
TGTTAGCGGGCCCATTAAGTTCTGTCTCGGCGCGTCTGCGTCTGGCTGGCTGGCATAAATATCTCACTCG
CAATCAAATTCAGCCGATAGCGGAACGGGAAGGCGACTGGAGTGCCATGTCCGGTTTTCAACAAACCATG
CAAATGCTGAATGAGGGCATCGTTCCCACTGCGATGCTGGTTGCCAACGATCAGATGGCGCTGGGCGCAA
TGCGCGCCATTACCGAGTCCGGGCTGCGCGTTGGTGCGGATATCTCAGTAGTGGGATACGACGATACCGA
AGACAGCTCATGTTATATCCCGCCGTTAACCACCATCAAACAGGATTTTCGCCTGCTGGGGCAAACCAGC
GTGGACCGCTTGCTGCAACTCTCTCAGGGCCAGGCGGTGAAGGGCAATCAGCTGTTGCCCGTCTCACTGG
TGAAAAGAAAAACCACCCTGGCGCCCAATACGCAAACCGCCTCTCCCCGCGCGTTGGCCGATTCATTAAT
GCAGCTGGCACGACAGGTTTCCCGACTGGAAAGCGGGCAGTGAGCGCAACGCAATTAATGTAAGTTAGCT
CACTCATTAGGCACAATTCTCATGTTTGACAGCTTATCATCGACTGCACGGTGCACCAATGCTTCTGGCG
TCAGGCAGCCATCGGAAGCTGTGGTATGGCTGTGCAGGTCGTAAATCACTGCATAATTCGTGTCGCTCAA
GGCGCACTCCCGTTCTGGATAATGTTTTTTGCGCCGACATCATAACGGTTCTGGCAAATATTCTGAAATG
AGCTGTTGACAATTAATCATCGGCTCGTATAATGTGTGGAATTGTGAGCGGATAACAATTTCACACAGGA
AACAGCCAGTCCGTTTAGGTGTTTTCACGAGCACTTCACCAACAAGGACCATAGCATATGAAAATCGAAG
AAGGTAAACTGGTAATCTGGATTAACGGCGATAAAGGCTATAACGGTCTCGCTGAAGTCGGTAAGAAATT
CGAGAAAGATACCGGAATTAAAGTCACCGTTGAGCATCCGGATAAACTGGAAGAGAAATTCCCACAGGTT
GCGGCAACTGGCGATGGCCCTGACATTATCTTCTGGGCACACGACCGCTTTGGTGGCTACGCTCAATCTG
GCCTGTTGGCTGAAATCACCCCGGACAAAGCGTTCCAGGACAAGCTGTATCCGTTTACCTGGGATGCCGT
ACGTTACAACGGCAAGCTGATTGCTTACCCGATCGCTGTTGAAGCGTTATCGCTGATTTATAACAAAGAT
CTGCTGCCGAACCCGCCAAAAACCTGGGAAGAGATCCCGGCGCTGGATAAAGAACTGAAAGCGAAAGGTA
AGAGCGCGCTGATGTTCAACCTGCAAGAACCGTACTTCACCTGGCCGCTGATTGCTGCTGACGGGGGTTA
TGCGTTCAAGTATGAAAACGGCAAGTACGACATTAAAGACGTGGGCGTGGATAACGCTGGCGCGAAAGCG
GGTCTGACCTTCCTGGTTGACCTGATTAAAAACAAACACATGAATGCAGACACCGATTACTCCATCGCAG
AAGCTGCCTTTAATAAAGGCGAAACAGCGATGACCATCAACGGCCCGTGGGCATGGTCCAACATCGACAC
CAGCAAAGTGAATTATGGTGTAACGGTACTGCCGACCTTCAAGGGTCAACCATCCAAACCGTTCGTTGGC
GTGCTGAGCGCAGGTATTAACGCCGCCAGTCCGAACAAAGAGCTGGCAAAAGAGTTCCTCGAAAACTATC
TGCTGACTGATGAAGGTCTGGAAGCGGTTAATAAAGACAAACCGCTGGGTGCCGTAGCGCTGAAGTCTTA
CGAGGAAGAGTTGGCGAAAGATCCACGTATTGCCGCCACTATGGAAAACGCCCAGAAAGGTGAAATCATG
CCGAACATCCCGCAGATGTCCGCTTTCTGGTATGCCGTGCGTACTGCGGTGATCAACGCCGCCAGCGGTC
GTCAGACTGTCGATGAAGCCCTGAAAGACGCGCAGACTAATTCGAGCTCGAACAACAACAACAATAACAA
TAACAACAACCTCGGGATCGAGGGAAGGATTTCAGAATTCCTGGAAGTTCTGTTCCAGGGGCCCATGGAC
CCCAACTGCTCCTGCTCCACCGGCGGCTCCTGCACTTGCACCAGCTCCTGCGCCTGCAAGAACTGCAAGT
GCACCTCCTGCAAGAAGAGCTGCTGCTCCTGCTGTCCCGTGGGCTGCTCCAAATGTGCCCAGGGCTGTGT
CTGCAAAGGCGCCGCGGACAAGTGCACGTGCTGTGCCTCTAGAGACCCCAACTGCTCCTGCTCCACCGGC
GGCTCCTGCACTTGCACCAGCTCCTGCGCCTGCAAGAACTGCAAGTGCACCTCCTGCAAGAAGAGCTGCT
GCTCCTGCTGTCCCGTGGGCTGCTCCAAATGTGCCCAGGGCTGTGTCTGCAAAGGCGCCGCGGACAAGTG
CACGTGCTGTGCCCATCACCACCATCATCACTAAGCTTGGCACTGGCCGTCGTTTTACAACGTCGTGACT
GGGAAAACCCTGGCGTTACCCAACTTAATCGCCTTGCAGCACATCCCCCTTTCGCCAGCTGGCGTAATAG
CGAAGAGGCCCGCACCGATCGCCCTTCCCAACAGTTGCGCAGCCTGAATGGCGAATGGCAGCTTGGCTGT
TTTGGCGGATGAGATAAGATTTTCAGCCTGATACAGATTAAATCAGAACGCAGAAGCGGTCTGATAAAAC
AGAATTTGCCTGGCGGCAGTAGCGCGGTGGTCCCACCTGACCCCATGCCGAACTCAGAAGTGAAACGCCG
TAGCGCCGATGGTAGTGTGGGGTCTCCCCATGCGAGAGTAGGGAACTGCCAGGCATCAAATAAAACGAAA
GGCTCAGTCGAAAGACTGGGCCTTTCGTTTTATCTGTTGTTTGTCGGTGAACGCTCTCCTGAGTAGGACA
AATCCGCCGGGAGCGGATTTGAACGTTGCGAAGCAACGGCCCGGAGGGTGGCGGGCAGGACGCCCGCCAT
AAACTGCCAGGCATCAAATTAAGCAGAAGGCCATCCTGACGGATGGCCTTTTTGCGTTTCTACAAACTCT
TTTGTTTATTTTTCTAAATACAGGTACCTTCTACGGGGTCTGACGCTCAGTGGAACGAAAACTCACGTTA
AGGGATTTTGGTCATGAACAATAAAACTGTCTGCTTACATAAACAGTAATACAAGGGGTGTTATGAGCCA
TATTCAACGGGAAACGTCTTGCTCTAGGCCGCGATTAAATTCCAACATGGATGCTGATTTATATGGGTAT
AAATGGGCTCGCGATAATGTCGGGCAATCAGGTGCGACAATCTATCGATTGTATGGGAAGCCCGATGCGC
CAGAGTTGTTTCTGAAACATGGCAAAGGTAGCGTTGCCAATGATGTTACAGATGAGATGGTCAGACTAAA
CTGGCTGACGGAATTTATGCCTCTTCCGACCATCAAGCATTTTATCCGTACTCCTGATGATGCATGGTTA
CTCACCACTGCGATCCCCGGGAAAACAGCATTCCAGGTATTAGAAGAATATCCTGATTCAGGTGAAAATA
TTGTTGATGCGCTGGCAGTGTTCCTGCGCCGGTTGCATTCGATTCCTGTTTGTAATTGTCCTTTTAACAG
CGATCGCGTATTTCGTCTCGCTCAGGCGCAATCACGAATGAATAACGGTTTGGTTGATGCGAGTGATTTT
GATGACGAGCGTAATGGCTGGCCTGTTGAACAAGTCTGGAAAGAAATGCATAAACTTTTGCCATTCTCAC
CGGATTCAGTCGTCACTCATGGTGATTTCTCACTTGATAACCTTATTTTTGACGAGGGGAAATTAATAGG
TTGTATTGATGTTGGACGAGTCGGAATCGCAGACCGATACCAGGATCTTGCCATCCTATGGAACTGCCTC
GGTGAGTTTTCTCCTTCATTACAGAAACGGCTTTTTCAAAAATATGGTATTGATAATCCTGATATGAATA
AATTGCAGTTTCATTTGATGCTCGATGAGTTTTTCTAAGAATTAATTCATGAGCGGATACATATTTGAAT
GTATTTAGAAAAATAAACAAATAGGGGTTCCGCGCACATTTCCCCGAAAAGTGCCACCTAAATTGTAAGC
GTTAATATTTTGTTAAAATTCGCGTTAAATTTTTGTTAAATCAGCTCATTTTTTAACCAATAGGCCGAAA
TCGGCAAAATCCCTTATAAATCAAAAGAATAGACCGAGATAGGGTTGAGTGCCATGGCTGTCAGACCAAG
TTTACTCATATATACTTTAGATTGATT
[38 nt withheld, positions 4928-4965]
A
[37 nt withheld, positions 4967-5003]
ATTTTGTTAAAATTCGCGTTAAATTTTTGTTAAATCAGCTCATTTTTTAACCAATAGGCCGAAATCGGCA
AAATCCCTTATAAATCAAAAGAATAGACCGAGATAGGGT
[37 nt withheld, positions 5113-5149]
AAAGAACGTGGACTCCAACGTCAAAGG
[141 nt withheld, positions 5177-5317]
G
[125 nt withheld, positions 5319-5443]
AAAGGATCTAGGTGAAGATCCTTTTTGATAATCTCATGACCAAAATCCCTTAACGTGAGTTTTCGTTCCA
CTGAGCGTCAGACCCCGTAGAAAAGATCAAAGGATCTTCTTGAGATCCTTTTTTTCTGCGCGTAATCTGC
TGCTTGCAAACAAAAAAACCACCGCTACCAGCGGTGGTTTGTTTGCCGGATCAAGAGCTACCAACTCTTT
TTCCGAAGGTAACTGGCTTCAGCAGAGCGCAGATACCAAATACTGTCCTTCTAGTGTAGCCGTAGTTAGG
CCACCACTTCAAGAACTCTGTAGCACCGCCTACATACCTCGCTCTGCTAATCCTGTTACCAGTGGCTGCT
GCCAGTGGCGATAAGTCGTGTCTTACCGGGTTGGACTCAAGACGATAGTTACCGGATAAGGCGCAGCGGT
CGGGCTGAACGGGGGGTTCGTGCACACAGCCCAGCTTGGAGCGAACGACCTACACCGAACTGAGATACCT
ACAGCGTGAGCTATGAGAAAGCGCCACGCTTCCCGAAGGGAGAAAGGCGGACAGGTATCCGGTAAGCGGC
AGGGTCGGAACAGGAGAGCGCACGAGGGAGCTTCCAGGGGGAAACGCCTGGTATCTTTATAGTCCTGTCG
GGTTTCGCCACCTCTGACTTGAGCGTCGATTTTTGTGATGCTCGTCAGGGGGGCGGAGCCTATGGAAAAA
CGCCAGCAACGCGGCCTTTTTACGGTTCCTGGCCTTTTGCTGGCCTTTTGCTCACATGTTCTTTCCTGCG
TTATCCCCTGATTCTGTGGATAACCGTATTACCGCCTTTGAGTGAGCTGATACCGCTCGCCGCAGCCGAA
CGACCGAGCGCAGCGAGTCAGTGAGCGAGGAAGCGGAAGAGCGCCTGATGCGGTATTTTCTCCTTACGCA
TCTGTGCGGTATTTCACACCGCATATATGGTGCACTCTCAGTACAATCTGCTCTGATGCCGCATAGTTAA
GCCAGTATACACTCCGCTATCGCTACGTGACTGGGTCATGGCTGCGCCCCGACACCCGCCAACACCCGCT
GACGCGCCCTGACGGGCTTGTCTGCTCCCGGCATCCGCTTACAGACAAGCTGTGACCGTCTCCGGGAGCT
GCATGTGTCAGAGGTTTTCACCGTCATCACCGAAACGCGCGAGGCAGCTGCGGTAAAGCTCATCAGCGTG
GTCGTGCAGCGATTCACAGATGTCTGCCTGTTCATCCGCGTCCAGCTCGTTGAGTTTCTCCAGAAGCGTT
AATGTCTGGCTTCTGATAAAGCGGGCCATGTTAAGGGCGGTTTTTTCCTGTTTGGTCACTGATGCCTCCG
TGTAAGGGGGATTTCTGTTCATGGGGGTAATGATACCGATGAAACGAGAGAGGATGCTCACGATACGGGT
TACTGATGATGAACATGCCCGGTTACTGGAACGTTGTGAGGGTAAACAACTGGCGGTATGGATGCGGCGG
GACCAGAGAAAAATCACTCAGGGTCAATGCCAGCGCTTCGTTAATACAGATGTAGGTGTTCCACAGGGTA
GCCAGCAGCATCCTGCGATGCAGATCCGGAACATAATGGTGCAGGGCGCTGACTTCCGCGTTTCCAGACT
TTACGAAACACGGAAACCGAAGACCATTCATGTTGTTGCTCAGGTCGCAGACGTTTTGCAGCAGCAGTCG
CTTCACGTTCGCTCGCGTATCGGTGATTCATTCTGCTAACCAGTAAGGCAACCCCGCCAGCCTAGCCGGG
TCCTCAACGACAGGAGCACGATCATGCGCACCCGTGGCCAGGACCCAACGCTGCCCGAAATT
Features (pLannotate 1.2.2; 21 found; start..end, strand, type, name):
      3..80      +  promoter       lacIq promoter: lacI (mutant); In the lacIq allele, a single base change in the promoter boosts expression of the lacI gene about 10-fold.
     81..1163    +  CDS            lacI: lac repressor; lacI; The lac repressor binds to the lac operator to inhibit transcription in E. coli. This inhibition can be relieved by adding lactose or isopropyl-β-D-thiogalactopyranoside (IPTG).
   1176..1197    +  protein_bind   CAP binding site: CAP binding activates transcription in the presence of cAMP. E. coli catabolite activator protein
   1216..1233    +  promoter       tet promoter (fragment): E. coli promoter for tetracycline efflux protein gene
   1406..1434    +  promoter       tac promoter: strong E. coli promoter; hybrid between the trp and lac UV5 promoters
   1442..1458    +  protein_bind   lac operator: The lac repressor binds to the lac operator to inhibit transcription in E. coli. This inhibition can be relieved by adding lactose or isopropyl-β-D-thiogalactopyranoside (IPTG). lac repressor encoded by lacI
   1528..2628    +  CDS            MBP: maltose binding protein from E. coli; malE (mutated); This version of the gene does not encode a signal sequence, so MBP will remain in the cytosol.
   2725..2895    +  CDS            Mt1 (fragment): MT1_MOUSE - Experimental evidence at protein level: Swiss-Prot protein existence level 1. Metallothioneins have a high content of cysteine residues that bind various heavy metals; these proteins are transcriptionally regulated by both heavy metals and glucocorticoids. From Mus musculus (Mouse).
   3121..3275    +  CDS            lacZα (fragment): LacZα fragment of β-galactosidase; lacZ fragment
   3368..3483    +  ncRNA          5S rRNA: Accession: RF00001 - 5S ribosomal RNA
   3487..3573    +  terminator     rrnB T1 terminator: Escherichia coli rrnB; transcription terminator T1 from the E. coli rrnB gene
   3665..3692    +  terminator     rrnB T2 terminator: transcription terminator T2 from the E. coli rrnB gene
   3711..3732    +  promoter       AmpR promoter (fragment): bla
   3843..4658    +  CDS            KanR: aminoglycoside phosphotransferase; aph(3')-Ia; confers resistance to kanamycin in bacteria or G418 (Geneticin®) in eukaryotes
   4667..4724    -  promoter       AmpR promoter (fragment): bla
   4750..4881    -  rep_origin     M13 ori (fragment): M13 bacteriophage origin of replication; arrow indicates direction of (+) strand synthesis
   4929..5442    -  rep_origin     M13 ori (sequence partly withheld): M13 bacteriophage origin of replication; arrow indicates direction of (+) strand synthesis
   5553..6141    +  rep_origin     ori: high-copy-number ColE1/pMB1/pBR322/pUC origin of replication
   6327..6469    -  misc_feature   bom: basis of mobility region from pBR322
   6571..6762    -  CDS            rop: Rop protein, which maintains plasmids at low copy number; rop
   6779..7159    +  CDS            YPB1_ECOLX: Protein predicted: Swiss-Prot protein existence level 4. From Escherichia coli.
