[The description below was written by a language model from this plasmid's Addgene catalogue record and pLannotate feature annotations shown in this document.]
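Description:
pMAL-C2X dAmp/Kana+-2MT is a bacterial expression plasmid built on the pMAL-c2X backbone, in which the original ampicillin marker has been replaced by a kanamycin resistance gene. The name indicates this swap, and the feature table agrees: an aph(3')-Ia KanR coding sequence is flanked by leftover fragments of the AmpR promoter. The plasmid replicates in E. coli from a ColE1/pMB1-type origin. It also carries the pBR322 bom region and the rop gene, which fits the recorded low copy number. An M13 phage origin is present as well and would allow single-stranded DNA production.

The expression cassette follows the standard pMAL design. A tac promoter with a lac operator drives a signal-sequence-less malE gene, so the maltose binding protein (MBP) fusion stays in the cytoplasm. A plasmid-borne lacI gene under the lacIq promoter keeps transcription repressed until IPTG is added. Downstream of MBP lies the insert, 2MT, of mouse origin and carrying a C-terminal His tag according to the record. The annotation detects one fragment of mouse metallothionein 1 (Mt1), a cysteine-rich metal-binding protein. The name suggests a tandem arrangement of two metallothionein units, but only one copy is annotated and the His tag is not called as a feature. A lacZα fragment and the rrnB T1 and T2 terminators follow the insert.

The stated purpose is bacterial expression of 2MT. The associated publication concerns genetically encoded tags for direct synthesis of gold nanoparticles visible by electron microscopy in cells. The MBP and His tags would permit affinity purification of the fusion protein.
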