Addgene plasmid #154353: pMAL-C2X dAmp/Kana+-2MT
Purpose: Bacterial expression of 2MT
Depositing lab: Wanzhong He. Depositing organization: National Institute of Biological Sciences, Beijing. Publication: Genetically encoded tags for direct synthesis of EM-visible gold nanoparticles in cells. Jiang Z, Jin X, Li Y, Liu S, Liu XM, Wang YY, Zhao P, Cai X, Liu Y, Tang Y, Sun X, Liu Y, Hu Y, Li M, Cai G, Qi X, Chen S, Du LL, He W. Nat Methods. 2020 Sep;17(9):937-946. doi: 10.1038/s41592-020-0911-z. Epub 2020 Aug 10. PubMed 32778831.
Backbone
  Vector backbone: pMAL-c2X
  Vector type: Bacterial Expression
Growth in bacteria
  Bacterial resistance: Kanamycin, 50 μg/mL
  Growth temperature: 37°C
  Growth strain: DH5alpha
  Copy number: Low Copy
Gene/Insert
  Gene/Insert name: 2MT
  Species: M. musculus (mouse)
  Tag / fusion protein: His (C terminal on insert)
  Cloning method: Restriction Enzyme; 5′ cloning site Unknown (unknown if destroyed)
Terms and licenses: Academic/Nonprofit Terms; Industry Terms: Not Available to Industry
How to cite: pMAL-C2X dAmp/Kana+-2MT was a gift from Wanzhong He (Addgene plasmid # 154353 ; http://n2t.net/addgene:154353 ; RRID:Addgene_154353)
