>Addgene plasmid #154353 | pMAL-C2X dAmp/Kana+-2MT | depositor partial sequence | sequence record 298704 | 2MT
ATGGACCCCAACTGCTCCTGCTCCACCGGCGGCTCCTGCACTTGCACCAGCTCCTGCGCCTGCAAGAACT
GCAAGTGCACCTCCTGCAAGAAGAGCTGCTGCTCCTGCTGTCCCGTGGGCTGCTCCAAATGTGCCCAGGG
CTGTGTCTGCAAAGGCGCCGCGGACAAGTGCACGTGCTGTGCCTCTAGAGACCCCAACTGCTCCTGCTCC
ACCGGCGGCTCCTGCACTTGCACCAGCTCCTGCGCCTGCAAGAACTGCAAGTGCACCTCCTGCAAGAAGA
GCTGCTGCTCCTGCTGTCCCGTGGGCTGCTCCAAATGTGCCCAGGGCTGTGTCTGCAAAGGCGCCGCGGA
CAAGTGCACGTGCTGTGCC
